Addgene plasmid #143683: TFORF0028
Purpose: Lentiviral vector for overexpressing transcription factor ORFs with unique 24-bp barcodes. Barcodes facilitate identification of transcription factors in pooled screens.
Depositing lab: Feng Zhang. Depositing organization: Broad Institute. Publication: A transcription factor atlas of directed differentiation. Joung J, Ma S, Tay T, Geiger-Schuller KR, Kirchgatterer PC, Verdine VK, Guo B, Arias-Garcia MA, Allen WE, Singh A, Kuksenko O, Abudayyeh OO, Gootenberg JS, Fu Z, Macrae RK, Buenrostro JD, Regev A, Zhang F. Cell. 2023 Jan 5;186(1):209-229.e26. doi: 10.1016/j.cell.2022.11.026. PubMed 36608654.
Backbone
  Vector backbone: pLX_TRC317
  Backbone manufacturer: Broad Institute Genetic Perturbation Platform
  Backbone size w/o insert (bp): 8264
  Vector type: Mammalian Expression, Lentiviral
  Selectable markers: Puromycin
Growth in bacteria
  Bacterial resistance: Ampicillin, 100 μg/mL
  Growth temperature: 37°C
  Growth strain: NEB Stable
  Copy number: High Copy
Gene/Insert
  Gene/Insert name: ZNF44
  Species: H. sapiens (human)
  Insert size (bp): 1949
  Entrez Gene: ZNF44 (a.k.a. GIOT-2, KOX7, ZNF, ZNF504, ZNF55, ZNF58)
  Promoter: EF1a
  Cloning method: Unknown
  Sequencing primers: 5′ GGGTGGAGACTGAAGTTAGGCCAG; 3′ CACATAGCGTAAAAGGAGCAACATAG
Terms and licenses: Academic/Nonprofit Terms; Industry Terms: Not Available to Industry
Depositor comments: NM_016264,ENST00000355684 . The transcription factor ORF portion of this plasmid was synthesized by Genewiz. Please test multiple small colonies in case of plasmid recombination. To make this collection available in a timely manner, a portion of this collection was not fully sequenced by Addgene. If an Addgene verified full plasmid sequence is not available, please contact us prior to placing an order to request the full sequence.
How to cite: TFORF0028 was a gift from Feng Zhang (Addgene plasmid # 143683 ; http://n2t.net/addgene:143683 ; RRID:Addgene_143683)
