[The description below was written by a language model from this plasmid's Addgene catalogue record and pLannotate feature annotations shown in this document.]
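Description:
TFORF0028 is a third-generation-style, self-inactivating lentiviral expression plasmid built on the pLX_TRC317 backbone. It carries the human zinc-finger transcription factor ZNF44 as one member of a barcoded transcription factor ORF collection. In bacteria it is maintained through a high-copy ColE1/pUC-type origin and selected with ampicillin via β-lactamase. An f1 origin and remnants of a lac/lacZα cloning region with T7 and T3 promoters also sit in the backbone. The depositor notes that the plasmid can recombine, as is common for LTR-containing vectors.

The viral genome is transcribed from an RSV promoter fused to a truncated HIV-1 5' LTR. This is followed by the Ψ packaging signal with a gag fragment, the Rev response element for Rev-dependent nuclear export, and a cPPT/CTS. It ends in a ΔU3 3' LTR, which inactivates LTR promoter activity after integration, and a downstream SV40 polyadenylation signal.

Two expression units lie within this genome. An SV40 early promoter drives puromycin N-acetyltransferase for selection of transduced mammalian cells. A strong constitutive EF-1α promoter drives the synthesized ZNF44 ORF, with a WPRE downstream to enhance transcript stability and expression. The automated annotation labels the start of the ORF region as a ZNF627 fragment. This most likely reflects homology among KRAB zinc-finger family members, since the position and the catalogued insert size fit ZNF44.

According to the record, each vector in the collection carries a unique 24-bp barcode, although the feature table does not annotate it. The barcode allows the overexpressed factor to be identified by sequencing in pooled overexpression screens, such as screens for factors that direct cell differentiation.
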