Features (pLannotate 1.2.2; 31 found; start..end, strand, type, name):
      5..231     +  promoter       RSV promoter: Rous sarcoma virus enhancer/promoter
    232..412     +  LTR            5' LTR (truncated): truncated 5' long terminal repeat (LTR) from HIV-1
    459..584     +  misc_feature   HIV-1 Ψ: packaging signal of human immunodeficiency virus type 1
    568..931     +  CDS            HIV-1 gag (fragment): gag protein from human immunodeficiency virus 1; gag
   1077..1310    +  misc_feature   RRE: The Rev response element (RRE) of HIV-1 allows for Rev-dependent mRNA export from the nucleus to the cytoplasm.
   1687..1713    +  CDS            Rev (fragment): human immunodeficiency virus 1 (HIV-1) Rev protein; rev; enhances nuclear export of unspliced and incompletely spliced viral mRNAs
   1720..1743    +  promoter       SV40 promoter (fragment): SV40 early promoter
   1744..1815    +  promoter       SV40 promoter (fragment): SV40 enhancer and early promoter
   1839..1974    +  rep_origin     SV40 ori: SV40 origin of replication
   2020..2616    +  CDS            PuroR (fragment): puromycin N-acetyltransferase; pac from Streptomyces; confers resistance to puromycin
   2665..2782    +  misc_feature   cPPT/CTS: central polypurine tract and central termination sequence of HIV-1
   2847..2913    +  CDS            small t antigen (fragment): SV40 (simian virus 40) small t antigen
   2920..4098    +  promoter       EF-1α promoter: strong constitutive promoter for human elongation factor EF-1α
   4115..4678    +  CDS            ZNF627 (fragment): ZN627_HUMAN - Experimental evidence at protein level: Swiss-Prot protein existence level 1. May be involved in transcriptional regulation. From Homo sapiens (Human).
   5975..6028    +  promoter       U6 promoter (fragment): RNA polymerase III promoter for human U6 snRNA
   6070..6658    +  misc_feature   WPRE: woodchuck hepatitis virus posttranscriptional regulatory element
   6709..6728    +  misc_feature   cPPT/CTS (fragment): central polypurine tract and central termination sequence of HIV-1
   6730..6963    +  LTR            3' LTR (ΔU3): self-inactivating 3' long terminal repeat (LTR) from HIV-1
   7041..7162    +  polyA_signal   SV40 poly(A) signal: SV40 polyadenylation signal
   7202..7337    +  rep_origin     SV40 ori: SV40 origin of replication
   7358..7376    -  promoter       T7 promoter: promoter for bacteriophage T7 RNA polymerase
   7384..7539    +  CDS            lacZα (fragment): LacZα fragment of β-galactosidase; lacZ fragment
   7544..7972    +  rep_origin     f1 ori (sequence partly withheld): f1 bacteriophage origin of replication; arrow indicates direction of (+) strand synthesis
   8025..8129    +  promoter       AmpR promoter: bla
   8130..8990    +  CDS            AmpR: β-lactamase; bla; confers resistance to ampicillin, carbenicillin, and related antibiotics
   9161..9749    +  rep_origin     ori: high-copy-number ColE1/pMB1/pBR322/pUC origin of replication
   9932..10024   +  CDS            lacI (fragment): lac repressor; lacI; The lac repressor binds to the lac operator to inhibit transcription in E. coli. This inhibition can be relieved by adding lactose or isopropyl-β-D-thiogalactopyranoside (IPTG).
  10037..10058   +  protein_bind   CAP binding site: CAP binding activates transcription in the presence of cAMP. E. coli catabolite activator protein
  10073..10103   +  promoter       lac promoter: promoter for the E. coli lac operon
  10111..10127   +  protein_bind   lac operator: The lac repressor binds to the lac operator to inhibit transcription in E. coli. This inhibition can be relieved by adding lactose or isopropyl-β-D-thiogalactopyranoside (IPTG). lac repressor encoded by lacI
  10172..10190   +  promoter       T3 promoter: promoter for bacteriophage T3 RNA polymerase
>Addgene plasmid #143683 | TFORF0028 | addgene full sequence | sequence record 407869 | Addgene NGS Result
TTAATGTAGTCTTATGCAATACTCTTGTAGTCTTGCAACATGGTAACGATGAGTTAGCAACATGCCTTAC
AAGGAGAGAAAAAGCACCGTGCATGCCGATTGGTGGAAGTAAGGTGGTACGATCGTGCCTTATTAGGAAG
GCAACAGACGGGTCTGACATGGATTGGACGAACCACTGAATTGCCGCATTGCAGAGATATTGTATTTAAG
TGCCTAGCTCGATACATAAACGGGTCTCTCTGGTTAGACCAGATCTGAGCCTGGGAGCTCTCTGGCTAAC
TAGGGAACCCACTGCTTAAGCCTCAATAAAGCTTGCCTTGAGTGCTTCAAGTAGTGTGTGCCCGTCTGTT
GTGTGACTCTGGTAACTAGAGATCCCTCAGACCCTTTTAGTCAGTGTGGAAAATCTCTAGCAGTGGCGCC
CGAACAGGGACTTGAAAGCGAAAGGGAAACCAGAGGAGCTCTCTCGACGCAGGACTCGGCTTGCTGAAGC
GCGCACGGCAAGAGGCGAGGGGCGGCGACTGGTGAGTACGCCAAAAATTTTGACTAGCGGAGGCTAGAAG
GAGAGAGATGGGTGCGAGAGCGTCAGTATTAAGCGGGGGAGAATTAGATCGCGATGGGAAAAAATTCGGT
TAAGGCCAGGGGGAAAGAAAAAATATAAATTAAAACATATAGTATGGGCAAGCAGGGAGCTAGAACGATT
CGCAGTTAATCCTGGCCTGTTAGAAACATCAGAAGGCTGTAGACAAATACTGGGACAGCTACAACCATCC
CTTCAGACAGGATCAGAAGAACTTAGATCATTATATAATACAGTAGCAACCCTCTATTGTGTGCATCAAA
GGATAGAGATAAAAGACACCAAGGAAGCTTTAGACAAGATAGAGGAAGAGCAAAACAAAAGTAAGACCAC
CGCACAGCAAGCGGCCGCTGATCTTCAGACCTGGAGGAGGAGATATGAGGGACAATTGGAGAAGTGAATT
ATATAAATATAAAGTAGTAAAAATTGAACCATTAGGAGTAGCACCCACCAAGGCAAAGAGAAGAGTGGTG
CAGAGAGAAAAAAGAGCAGTGGGAATAGGAGCTTTGTTCCTTGGGTTCTTGGGAGCAGCAGGAAGCACTA
TGGGCGCAGCGTCAATGACGCTGACGGTACAGGCCAGACAATTATTGTCTGGTATAGTGCAGCAGCAGAA
CAATTTGCTGAGGGCTATTGAGGCGCAACAGCATCTGTTGCAACTCACAGTCTGGGGCATCAAGCAGCTC
CAGGCAAGAATCCTGGCTGTGGAAAGATACCTAAAGGATCAACAGCTCCTGGGGATTTGGGGTTGCTCTG
GAAAACTCATTTGCACCACTGCTGTGCCTTGGAATGCTAGTTGGAGTAATAAATCTCTGGAACAGATTTG
GAATCACACGACCTGGATGGAGTGGGACAGAGAAATTAACAATTACACAAGCTTAATACACTCCTTAATT
GAAGAATCGCAAAACCAGCAAGAAAAGAATGAACAAGAATTATTGGAATTAGATAAATGGGCAAGTTTGT
GGAATTGGTTTAACATAACAAATTGGCTGTGGTATATAAAATTATTCATAATGATAGTAGGAGGCTTGGT
AGGTTTAAGAATAGTTTTTGCTGTACTTTCTATAGTGAATAGAGTTAGGCAGGGATATTCACCATTATCG
TTTCAGACCCACCTCCCAACCCCGAGGGGACCCATGCATTGCATCTCAATTAGTCAGCAACCAGGTGTGG
AAAGTCCCCAGGCTCCCCAGCAGGCAGAAGTATGCAAAGCATGCGTCTCAATTAGTCAGCAACCATAGTC
CCGCCCCTAACTCCGCCCATCCCGCCCCTAACTCCGCCCAGTTCCGCCCATTCTCCGCCCCATGGCTGAC
TAATTTTTTTTATTTATGCAGAGGCCGAGGCCGCCTCGGCCTCTGAGCTATTCCAGAAGTAGTGAGGAGG
CTTTTTTGGAGGCCTAGGCTTTTGCAAAAAGCTTTCTAGAGGTACCACCGGAGCTTACCATGACCGAGTA
CAAGCCCACGGTGCGCCTCGCCACCCGCGACGACGTCCCCAGGGCCGTACGCACCCTCGCCGCCGCGTTC
GCCGACTACCCCGCCACGCGCCACACCGTCGATCCGGACCGCCACATCGAGCGGGTCACCGAGCTGCAAG
AACTCTTCCTCACGCGCGTCGGGCTCGACATCGGCAAGGTGTGGGTCGCGGACGACGGCGCCGCCGTGGC
GGTCTGGACCACGCCGGAGAGCGTCGAAGCGGGGGCGGTGTTCGCCGAGATCGGCCCGCGCATGGCCGAG
TTGAGCGGTTCCCGGCTGGCCGCGCAGCAACAGATGGAAGGCCTCCTGGCGCCGCACCGGCCCAAGGAGC
CCGCGTGGTTCCTGGCCACCGTCGGCGTCTCGCCCGACCACCAGGGCAAGGGTCTGGGCAGCGCCGTCGT
GCTCCCCGGAGTGGAGGCGGCCGAGCGCGCCGGGGTGCCCGCCTTCCTGGAGACCTCCGCGCCCCGCAAC
CTCCCCTTCTACGAGCGGCTCGGCTTCACCGTCACCGCCGACGTCGAGGTGCCCGAAGGACCGCGCACCT
GGTGCATGACCCGCAAGCCCGGTGCCAGTTAACGAATTCTAGATCTTGAGACAAATGGCAGTATTCATCC
ACAATTTTAAAAGAAAAGGGGGGATTGGGGGGTACAGTGCAGGGGAAAGAATAGTAGACATAATAGCAAC
AGACATACAAACTAAAGAATTACAAAAACAAATTACAAAAATTCAAAATTTTCGGGTTTATTACAGGGAC
AGCAGAGATCCACTTTGGCGCCGGCTCGAGGCCTGCAGGTGCAAAGATGGATAAAGTTTTAAACAGAGAG
GAATCTTTGCAGCTAATGGACCTTCTAGGTCTTGAAAGGAGTGGGAATTGGCTCCGGTGCCCGTCAGTGG
GCAGAGCGCACATCGCCCACAGTCCCCGAGAAGTTGGGGGGAGGGGTCGGCAATTGAACCGGTGCCTAGA
GAAGGTGGCGCGGGGTAAACTGGGAAAGTGATGTCGTGTACTGGCTCCGCCTTTTTCCCGAGGGTGGGGG
AGAACCGTATATAAGTGCAGTAGTCGCCGTGAACGTTCTTTTTCGCAACGGGTTTGCCGCCAGAACACAG
GTAAGTGCCGTGTGTGGTTCCCGCGGGCCTGGCCTCTTTACGGGTTATGGCCCTTGCGTGCCTTGAATTA
CTTCCACCTGGCTGCAGTACGTGATTCTTGATCCCGAGCTTCGGGTTGGAAGTGGGTGGGAGAGTTCGAG
GCCTTGCGCTTAAGGAGCCCCTTCGCCTCGTGCTTGAGTTGAGGCCTGGCCTGGGCGCTGGGGCCGCCGC
GTGCGAATCTGGTGGCACCTTCGCGCCTGTCTCGCTGCTTTCGATAAGTCTCTAGCCATTTAAAATTTTT
GATGACCTGCTGCGACGCTTTTTTTCTGGCAAGATAGTCTTGTAAATGCGGGCCAAGATCTGCACACTGG
TATTTCGGTTTTTGGGGCCGCGGGCGGCGACGGGGCCCGTGCGTCCCAGCGCACATGTTCGGCGAGGCGG
GGCCTGCGAGCGCGGCCACCGAGAATCGGACGGGGGTAGTCTCAAGCTGGCCGGCCTGCTCTGGTGCCTG
GCCTCGCGCCGCCGTGTATCGCCCCGCCCTGGGCGGCAAGGCTGGCCCGGTCGGCACCAGTTGCGTGAGC
GGAAAGATGGCCGCTTCCCGGCCCTGCTGCAGGGAGCTCAAAATGGAGGACGCGGCGCTCGGGAGAGCGG
GCGGGTGAGTCACCCACACAAAGGAAAAGGGCCTTTCCGTCCTCAGCCGTCGCTTCATGTGACTCCACGG
AGTACCGGGCGCCGTCCAGGCACCTCGATTAGTTCTCGAGCTTTTGGAGTACGTCGTCTTTAGGTTGGGG
GGAGGGGTTTTATGCGATGGAGTTTCCCCACACTGAGTGGGTGGAGACTGAAGTTAGGCCAGCTTGGCAC
TTGATGTAATTCTCCTTGGAATTTGCCCTTTTTGAGTTTGGATCTTGGTTCATTCTCAAGCCTCAGACAG
TGGTTCAAAGTTTTTTTCTTCCATTTCAGGTGTCGTGAGGCTAGCACCGCCACCATGGACTCAGTGGCCT
TTGAGGATGTGGCTGTGAACTTCACCCATGAGGAGTGGGCTTTGCTGGGTCCATCACAGAAGAATCTCTA
CAGAGATGTGATGCGAGAAACCATTAGGAACCTGAACTGTATAGGAATGAAATGGGAAAACCAGAACATT
GATGATCAGCACCAAAATCTCAGGAGAAATCCAAGGTGTGATGTGGTAGAGAGATTTGGTAAAAGTAAAG
ATGGTAGTCAGTGTGGAGAAACCTTAAGCCAGATTCGAAATAGTATTGTAAACAAGAACACTCCCGCCAG
AGTAGATGCATGTGGAAGCAGTGTGAATGGAGAAGTCATAATGGGTCATTCATCCCTGAATTGCTACATC
AGAGTTGATACTGGACACAAACACCGGGAGTGTCATGAATATGCAGAGAAGTCATATACACATAAGCAGT
GTGGGAAAGGCTTAAGTTATCGCCACTCCTTTCAAACATGTGAAAGGCCTCACACTGGAAAGAAACCCTA
TGATTGTAAGGAATGTGGAAAAACCTTCAGTTCTCCTGGAAACCTTCGAAGACATATGGTAGTAAAAGGT
GGAGATGGACCTTATAAATGTGAATTGTGTGGGAAAGCCTTTTTTTGGCCCAGTTTATTACGTATGCATG
AAAGAACTCACACTGGAGAGAAACCATATGAATGTAAGCAGTGTTCTAAAGCCTTCCCTGTTTACAGTTC
CTATCTAAGACATGAAAAAATACACACTGGGGAGAAACCGTATGAATGTAAGCAGTGTTCTAAAGCCTTC
CCTGATTACAGTTCATATCTAAGACATGAAAGAACTCACACTGGAGAGAAACCCTACAAATGTAAACAAT
GTGGGAAAGCCTTCAGTGTTTCCGGTTCCCTTCGAGTACATGAAAGAATTCACACTGGAGAGAAACCCTA
TACATGTAAACAGTGTGGGAAAGCGTTTTGTCATCTTGGAAGCTTTCAAAGACACATGATAATGCACAGT
GGAGATGGACCTCATAAATGTAAGATATGTGGGAAAGGCTTTGATTTTCCTGGTTCAGCACGAATTCATG
AAGGAACTCACACTCTAGAGAAACCCTATGAATGTAAGCAATGTGGGAAATTGTTATCTCATCGCTCAAG
CTTTCGAAGACACATGATGGCACACACTGGAGATGGCCCTCATAAATGCACAGTATGTGGGAAAGCCTTT
GATTCTCCTAGTGTATTTCAAAGACATGAAAGGACTCACACTGGAGAGAAACCCTATGAATGCAAGCAAT
GTGGGAAAGCCTTCCGTACTTCCAGTTCCCTTCGAAAACATGAAACAACACACACTGGAGAGCAACCCTA
TAAATGTAAATGTGGAAAAGCTTTTAGTGATTTATTTTCCTTTCAAAGTCATGAAACAACACACAGTGAA
GAGGAGCCTTATGAATGTAAGGAGTGTGGGAAAGCATTTAGTTCTTTTAAATACTTTTGTCGCCATGAAA
GGACTCACAGTGAAGAAAAATCTTATGAGTGTCAAATTTGTGGCAAAGCCTTCAGTCGTTTCAGTTACTT
AAAAACTCATGAAAGGACTCACACGGCAGAGAAGCCATATGAATGTAAGCAATGCAGGAAAGCATTCTTT
TGGCCCTCTTTCCTTCTAAGACATGAAAGGACTCACACTGGAGAAAGACCCTATGAATGTAAACACTGTG
GTAAAGCCTTCAGTCGTTCCAGTTTCTGTCGAGAACATGAAAGAACTCACACTGGAGAGAAGCCCTATGA
ATGTAAGGAATGTGGGAAAGCCTTCAGTTCTCTCAGTTCCTTTAATAGACATAAAAGGACACACTGGAAG
GATATTCTATAGTAATGAACTAGTCCGTAACTTGAAAGTATTTCGATTTCTTGGCTTTATATATCTTGTG
GAAAGGACGAGCCTACGGGACTTTCCCATCCTACACGCGTTAAGTCGACAATCAACCTCTGGATTACAAA
ATTTGTGAAAGATTGACTGGTATTCTTAACTATGTTGCTCCTTTTACGCTATGTGGATACGCTGCTTTAA
TGCCTTTGTATCATGCTATTGCTTCCCGTATGGCTTTCATTTTCTCCTCCTTGTATAAATCCTGGTTGCT
GTCTCTTTATGAGGAGTTGTGGCCCGTTGTCAGGCAACGTGGCGTGGTGTGCACTGTGTTTGCTGACGCA
ACCCCCACTGGTTGGGGCATTGCCACCACCTGTCAGCTCCTTTCCGGGACTTTCGCTTTCCCCCTCCCTA
TTGCCACGGCGGAACTCATCGCCGCCTGCCTTGCCCGCTGCTGGACAGGGGCTCGGCTGTTGGGCACTGA
CAATTCCGTGGTGTTGTCGGGGAAATCATCGTCCTTTCCTTGGCTGCTCGCCTGTGTTGCCACCTGGATT
CTGCGCGGGACGTCCTTCTGCTACGTCCCTTCGGCCCTCAATCCAGCGGACCTTCCTTCCCGCGGCCTGC
TGCCGGCTCTGCGGCCTCTTCCGCGTCTTCGCCTTCGCCCTCAGACGAGTCGGATCTCCCTTTGGGCCGC
CTCCCCGCGTCGACTTTAAGACCAATGACTTACAAGGCAGCTGTAGATCTTAGCCACTTTTTAAAAGAAA
AGGGGGGACTGGAAGGGCTAATTCACTCCCAACGAAGACAAGATCTGCTTTTTGCTTGTACTGGGTCTCT
CTGGTTAGACCAGATCTGAGCCTGGGAGCTCTCTGGCTAACTAGGGAACCCACTGCTTAAGCCTCAATAA
AGCTTGCCTTGAGTGCTTCAAGTAGTGTGTGCCCGTCTGTTGTGTGACTCTGGTAACTAGAGATCCCTCA
GACCCTTTTAGTCAGTGTGGAAAATCTCTAGCAGTACGTATAGTAGTTCATGTCATCTTATTATTCAGTA
TTTATAACTTGCAAAGAAATGAATATCAGAGAGTGAGAGGAACTTGTTTATTGCAGCTTATAATGGTTAC
AAATAAAGCAATAGCATCACAAATTTCACAAATAAAGCATTTTTTTCACTGCATTCTAGTTGTGGTTTGT
CCAAACTCATCAATGTATCTTATCATGTCTGGCTCTAGCTATCCCGCCCCTAACTCCGCCCATCCCGCCC
CTAACTCCGCCCAGTTCCGCCCATTCTCCGCCCCATGGCTGACTAATTTTTTTTATTTATGCAGAGGCCG
AGGCCGCCTCGGCCTCTGAGCTATTCCAGAAGTAGTGAGGAGGCTTTTTTGGAGGCCTAGGGACGTACCC
AATTCGCCCTATAGTGAGTCGTATTACGCGCGCTCACTGGCCGTCGTTTTACAACGTCGTGACTGGGAAA
ACCCTGGCGTTACCCAACTTAATCGCCTTGCAGCACATCCCCCTTTCGCCAGCTGGCGTAATAGCGAAGA
GGCCCGCACCGATCGCCCTTCCCAACAGTTGCGCAGCCTGAATGGCGAATGGG
[124 nt withheld, positions 7544-7667]
C
[91 nt withheld, positions 7669-7759]
A
[49 nt withheld, positions 7761-7809]
CCTTTGACGTTGGAGTCCACGTTCTTT
[37 nt withheld, positions 7837-7873]
ACCCTATCTCGGTCTATTCTTTTGATTTATAAGGGATTTTGCCGATTTCGGCCTATTGGTTAAAAAATGA
GCTGATTTAACAAAAATTTAACGCGAATTTTAACAAAATATTAACGCTTACAATTTAGGTGGCACTTTTC
GGGGAAATGTGCGCGGAACCCCTATTTGTTTATTTTTCTAAATACATTCAAATATGTATCCGCTCATGAG
ACAATAACCCTGATAAATGCTTCAATAATATTGAAAAAGGAAGAGTATGAGTATTCAACATTTCCGTGTC
GCCCTTATTCCCTTTTTTGCGGCATTTTGCCTTCCTGTTTTTGCTCACCCAGAAACGCTGGTGAAAGTAA
AAGATGCTGAAGATCAGTTGGGTGCACGAGTGGGTTACATCGAACTGGATCTCAACAGCGGTAAGATCCT
TGAGAGTTTTCGCCCCGAAGAACGTTTTCCAATGATGAGCACTTTTAAAGTTCTGCTATGTGGCGCGGTA
TTATCCCGTATTGACGCCGGGCAAGAGCAACTCGGTCGCCGCATACACTATTCTCAGAATGACTTGGTTG
AGTACTCACCAGTCACAGAAAAGCATCTTACGGATGGCATGACAGTAAGAGAATTATGCAGTGCTGCCAT
AACCATGAGTGATAACACTGCGGCCAACTTACTTCTGACAACGATCGGAGGACCGAAGGAGCTAACCGCT
TTTTTGCACAACATGGGGGATCATGTAACTCGCCTTGATCGTTGGGAACCGGAGCTGAATGAAGCCATAC
CAAACGACGAGCGTGACACCACGATGCCTGTAGCAATGGCAACAACGTTGCGCAAACTATTAACTGGCGA
ACTACTTACTCTAGCTTCCCGGCAACAATTAATAGACTGGATGGAGGCGGATAAAGTTGCAGGACCACTT
CTGCGCTCGGCCCTTCCGGCTGGCTGGTTTATTGCTGATAAATCTGGAGCCGGTGAGCGTGGGTCTCGCG
GTATCATTGCAGCACTGGGGCCAGATGGTAAGCCCTCCCGTATCGTAGTTATCTACACGACGGGGAGTCA
GGCAACTATGGATGAACGAAATAGACAGATCGCTGAGATAGGTGCCTCACTGATTAAGCATTGGTAACTG
TCAGACCAAGTTTACTCATATATACTTTAGATTGATTTAAAACTTCATTTTTAATTTAAAAGGATCTAGG
TGAAGATCCTTTTTGATAATCTCATGACCAAAATCCCTTAACGTGAGTTTTCGTTCCACTGAGCGTCAGA
CCCCGTAGAAAAGATCAAAGGATCTTCTTGAGATCCTTTTTTTCTGCGCGTAATCTGCTGCTTGCAAACA
AAAAAACCACCGCTACCAGCGGTGGTTTGTTTGCCGGATCAAGAGCTACCAACTCTTTTTCCGAAGGTAA
CTGGCTTCAGCAGAGCGCAGATACCAAATACTGTTCTTCTAGTGTAGCCGTAGTTAGGCCACCACTTCAA
GAACTCTGTAGCACCGCCTACATACCTCGCTCTGCTAATCCTGTTACCAGTGGCTGCTGCCAGTGGCGAT
AAGTCGTGTCTTACCGGGTTGGACTCAAGACGATAGTTACCGGATAAGGCGCAGCGGTCGGGCTGAACGG
GGGGTTCGTGCACACAGCCCAGCTTGGAGCGAACGACCTACACCGAACTGAGATACCTACAGCGTGAGCT
ATGAGAAAGCGCCACGCTTCCCGAAGGGAGAAAGGCGGACAGGTATCCGGTAAGCGGCAGGGTCGGAACA
GGAGAGCGCACGAGGGAGCTTCCAGGGGGAAACGCCTGGTATCTTTATAGTCCTGTCGGGTTTCGCCACC
TCTGACTTGAGCGTCGATTTTTGTGATGCTCGTCAGGGGGGCGGAGCCTATGGAAAAACGCCAGCAACGC
GGCCTTTTTACGGTTCCTGGCCTTTTGCTGGCCTTTTGCTCACATGTTCTTTCCTGCGTTATCCCCTGAT
TCTGTGGATAACCGTATTACCGCCTTTGAGTGAGCTGATACCGCTCGCCGCAGCCGAACGACCGAGCGCA
GCGAGTCAGTGAGCGAGGAAGCGGAAGAGCGCCCAATACGCAAACCGCCTCTCCCCGCGCGTTGGCCGAT
TCATTAATGCAGCTGGCACGACAGGTTTCCCGACTGGAAAGCGGGCAGTGAGCGCAACGCAATTAATGTG
AGTTAGCTCACTCATTAGGCACCCCAGGCTTTACACTTTATGCTTCCGGCTCGTATGTTGTGTGGAATTG
TGAGCGGATAACAATTTCACACAGGAAACAGCTATGACCATGATTACGCCAAGCGCGCAATTAACCCTCA
CTAAAGGGAACAAAAGCTGGAGCTGCAAGC
