>Addgene plasmid #143683 | TFORF0028 | depositor partial sequence | sequence record 283179 | Insert
ACCGCCACCATGGACTCAGTGGCCTTTGAGGATGTGGCTGTGAACTTCACCCATGAGGAGTGGGCTTTGC
TGGGTCCATCACAGAAGAATCTCTACAGAGATGTGATGCGAGAAACCATTAGGAACCTGAACTGTATAGG
AATGAAATGGGAAAACCAGAACATTGATGATCAGCACCAAAATCTCAGGAGAAATCCAAGGTGTGATGTG
GTAGAGAGATTTGGTAAAAGTAAAGATGGTAGTCAGTGTGGAGAAACCTTAAGCCAGATTCGAAATAGTA
TTGTAAACAAGAACACTCCCGCCAGAGTAGATGCATGTGGAAGCAGTGTGAATGGAGAAGTCATAATGGG
TCATTCATCCCTGAATTGCTACATCAGAGTTGATACTGGACACAAACACCGGGAGTGTCATGAATATGCA
GAGAAGTCATATACACATAAGCAGTGTGGGAAAGGCTTAAGTTATCGCCACTCCTTTCAAACATGTGAAA
GGCCTCACACTGGAAAGAAACCCTATGATTGTAAGGAATGTGGAAAAACCTTCAGTTCTCCTGGAAACCT
TCGAAGACATATGGTAGTAAAAGGTGGAGATGGACCTTATAAATGTGAATTGTGTGGGAAAGCCTTTTTT
TGGCCCAGTTTATTACGTATGCATGAAAGAACTCACACTGGAGAGAAACCATATGAATGTAAGCAGTGTT
CTAAAGCCTTCCCTGTTTACAGTTCCTATCTAAGACATGAAAAAATACACACTGGGGAGAAACCGTATGA
ATGTAAGCAGTGTTCTAAAGCCTTCCCTGATTACAGTTCATATCTAAGACATGAAAGAACTCACACTGGA
GAGAAACCCTACAAATGTAAACAATGTGGGAAAGCCTTCAGTGTTTCCGGTTCCCTTCGAGTACATGAAA
GAATTCACACTGGAGAGAAACCCTATACATGTAAACAGTGTGGGAAAGCGTTTTGTCATCTTGGAAGCTT
TCAAAGACACATGATAATGCACAGTGGAGATGGACCTCATAAATGTAAGATATGTGGGAAAGGCTTTGAT
TTTCCTGGTTCAGCACGAATTCATGAAGGAACTCACACTCTAGAGAAACCCTATGAATGTAAGCAATGTG
GGAAATTGTTATCTCATCGCTCAAGCTTTCGAAGACACATGATGGCACACACTGGAGATGGCCCTCATAA
ATGCACAGTATGTGGGAAAGCCTTTGATTCTCCTAGTGTATTTCAAAGACATGAAAGGACTCACACTGGA
GAGAAACCCTATGAATGCAAGCAATGTGGGAAAGCCTTCCGTACTTCCAGTTCCCTTCGAAAACATGAAA
CAACACACACTGGAGAGCAACCCTATAAATGTAAATGTGGAAAAGCTTTTAGTGATTTATTTTCCTTTCA
AAGTCATGAAACAACACACAGTGAAGAGGAGCCTTATGAATGTAAGGAGTGTGGGAAAGCATTTAGTTCT
TTTAAATACTTTTGTCGCCATGAAAGGACTCACAGTGAAGAAAAATCTTATGAGTGTCAAATTTGTGGCA
AAGCCTTCAGTCGTTTCAGTTACTTAAAAACTCATGAAAGGACTCACACGGCAGAGAAGCCATATGAATG
TAAGCAATGCAGGAAAGCATTCTTTTGGCCCTCTTTCCTTCTAAGACATGAAAGGACTCACACTGGAGAA
AGACCCTATGAATGTAAACACTGTGGTAAAGCCTTCAGTCGTTCCAGTTTCTGTCGAGAACATGAAAGAA
CTCACACTGGAGAGAAGCCCTATGAATGTAAGGAATGTGGGAAAGCCTTCAGTTCTCTCAGTTCCTTTAA
TAGACATAAAAGGACACACTGGAAGGATATTCTATAGTAATGAACTAGTCCGTAACTTGAAAGTATTTCG
ATTTCTTGGCTTTATATATCTTGTGGAAAGGACGAGCCTACGGGACTTTCCCATCCTAC
