>Addgene plasmid #143683 | TFORF0028 | depositor partial sequence | sequence record 283180 | Barcode
GCCTACGGGACTTTCCCATCCTAC
